>Addgene plasmid #46974 | pINIT_tet | depositor full sequence | sequence record 66904 | pINIT_tet sequence 5599 bps
TGGCCGCTCTTCTAGTCGACCTGCAGACTGGCTGTGTATAAGGGAGCCTGACATTTATATTCCCCAGAAC
ATCAGGTTAATGGCGTTTTTGATGTCATTTTCGCGGTGGCTGAGATCAGCCACTTCTTCCCCGATAACGG
AGACCGGCACACTGGCCATATCGGTGGTCATCATGCGCCAGCTTTCATCCCCGATATGCACCACCGGGTA
AAGTTCACGGGAGACTTTATCTGACAGCAGACGTGCACTGGCCAGGGGGATCACCATCCGTCGCCCGGGC
GTGTCAATAATATCACTCTGTACATCCACAAACAGACGATAACGGCTCTCTCTTTTATAGGTGTAAACCT
TAAACTGCATTTCACCAGCCCCTGTTCTCGTCAGCAAAAGAGCCGTTCATTTCAATAAACCGGGCGACCT
CAGCCATCCCTTCCTGATTTTCCGCTTTCCAGCGTTCGGCACGCAGACGACGGGCTTCATTCTGCATGGT
TGTGCTTACCAGACCGGAGATATTGACATCATATATGCCTTGAGCAACTGATAGCTGTCGCTGTCAACTG
TCACTGTAATACGCTGCTTCATAGCATACCTCTTTTTGACATACTTCGGGTATACATATCAGTATATATT
CTTATACCGCAAAAATCAGCGCGCAAATACGCATACTGTTATCTGCATGAAGAGCGGCCACCGAGGCCGG
GAGCGGATTTGAACGTTGCGAAGCAACGGCCCGGAGGGTGGCGGGCAGGACGCCCGCCATAAACTGCCAG
GCATCAAATTAAGCAGAAGGCCATCCTGACGGATGGCCTTTTTGCGTTTCTACAAACTCTTTTGTTTATT
TTTCTAAATACATTCAAATATGTATCCGCTCATGGAGCTACCGGACAGCGGTGCGGACTGTTGTAACTCA
GAATAAGAAATGAGGCCGCTCATGGCGTTGACTCTCAGTCATAGTATCGTGGTATCACCGGTTGGTTCCA
CTCTCTGTTGCGGGCAACTTCAGCAGCACGTAGGGGACTTCCGCGTTTCCAGACTTTACGAAACACGGAA
ACCGAAGACCATTCATGTTGTTGCTCAGGTCGCAGACGTTTTGCAGCAGCAGTCGCTTCACGTTCGCTCG
CGTATCGGTGATTCATTCTGCTAACCAGTAAGGCAACCCCGCCAGCCTAGCCGGGTCCTCAACGACAGGA
GCACGATCATGCGCACCCGTGGCCAGGACCCAACGCTGCCCGAGATGCGCCGCGTGCGGCTGCTGGAGAT
GGCGGACGCGATGGATATGTTCTGCCAAGGGTTGGTTTGCGCATTCACAGTTCTCCGCAAGAATTGATTG
GCTCCAATTCTTGGAGTGGTGAATCCGTTAGCGAGGTGCCGCCGGCTTCCATTCAGGTCGAGGTGGCCCG
GCTCCATGCACCGCGACGCAACGCGGGGAGGCAGACAAGGTATAGGGCGGCGCCTACAATCCATGCCAAC
CCGTTCCATGTGCTCGCCGAGGCGGCATAAATCGCCGTGACGATCAGCGGTCCAGTGATCGAAGTTAGGC
TGGTAAGAGCCGCGAGCGATCCTTGAAGCTGTCCCTGATGGTCGTCATCTACCTGCCTGGACAGCATGGC
CTGCAACGCGGGCATCCCGATGCCGCCGGAAGCGAGAAGAATCATAATGGGGAAGGCCATCCAGCCTCGC
GTCGCGAACGCCAGCAAGACGTAGCCCAGCGCGTCGGCCGCCATGCCGGCGATAATGGCCTGCTTCTCGC
CGAAACGTTTGGTGGCGGGACCAGTGACGAAGGCTTGAGCGAGGGCGTGCAAGATTCCGAATACCGCAAG
CGACAGGCCGATCATCGTCGCGCTCCAGCGAAAGCGGTCCTCGCCGAAAATGACCCAGAGCGCTGCCGGC
ACCTGTCCTACGAGTTGCATGATAAAGAAGACAGTCATAAGTGCGGCGACGATAGTCATGCCCCGCGCCC
ACCGGAAGGAGCTGACTGGGTTGAAGGCTCTCAAGGGCATCGGTCGACGCTCTCCCTTATGCGACTCCTG
CATTAGGAAGCAGCCCAGTAGTAGGTTGAGGCCGTTGAGCACCGCCGCCGCAAGGAATGGTGCATGCAAG
GAGATGGCGCCCAACAGTCCCCCGGCCACGGGGCCTGCCACCATACCCACGCCGAAACAAGCGCTCATGA
GCCCGAAGTGGCGAGCCCGATCTTCCCCATCGGTGATGTCGGCGATATAGGCGCCAGCAACCGCACCTGT
GGCGCCGGTGATGCCGGCCACGATGCGTCCGGCGTAGAGGATCCACAGGACGGGTGTGGTCGCCATGATC
GCGTAGTCGATAGTGGCTCCAAGTAGCGAAGCGAGCAGGACTGGGCGGCGGCCAAAGCGGTCGGACAGTG
CTCCGAGAACGGGTGCGCATAGAAATTGCATCAACGCATATAGCGCTAGCAGCACGCCATAGTGACTGGC
GATGCTGTCGGAATGGACGATATCCCGCAAGAGGCCCGGCAGTACCGGCATAACCAAGCCTATGCCTACA
GCATCCAGGGTGACGGTGCCGAGGATGACGATGAGCGCATTGTTAGATTTCATACACGGTGCCTGACTGC
GTTAGCAATTTAACTGTGATAAACTACCGCATTAAAGCTTATCGATGATAAGCTGTCAAACATGAGAATT
CCATGACCAAAATCCCTTAACGTGAGTTTTCGTTCCACTGAGCGTCAGACCCCGTAGAAAAGATCAAAGG
ATCTTCTTGAGATCCTTTTTTTCTGCGCGTAATCTGCTGCTTGCAAACAAAAAAACCACCGCTACCAGCG
GTGGTTTGTTTGCCGGATCAAGAGCTACCAACTCTTTTTCCGAAGGTAACTGGCTTCAGCAGAGCGCAGA
TACCAAATACTGTCCTTCTAGTGTAGCCGTAGTTAGGCCACCACTTCAAGAACTCTGTAGCACCGCCTAC
ATACCTCGCTCTGCTAATCCTGTTACCAGTGGCTGCTGCCAGTGGCGATAAGTCGTGTCTTACCGGGTTG
GACTCAAGACGATAGTTACCGGATAAGGCGCAGCGGTCGGGCTGAACGGGGGGTTCGTGCACACAGCCCA
GCTTGGAGCGAACGACCTACACCGAACTGAGATACCTACAGCGTGAGCTATGAGAAAGCGCCACGCTTCC
CGAAGGGAGAAAGGCGGACAGGTATCCGGTAAGCGGCAGGGTCGGAACAGGAGAGCGCACGAGGGAGCTT
CCAGGGGGAAACGCCTGGTATCTTTATAGTCCTGTCGGGTTTCGCCACCTCTGACTTGAGCGTCGATTTT
TGTGATGCTCGTCAGGGGGGCGGAGCCTATGGAAAAACGCCAGCAACGCGGCCTTTTTACGGTTCCTGGC
CTTTTGCTGGCCTTTTGCTCACATGTTCTTTCCTGCGTTATCCCCTGATTCTGTGGATAACCGTATTACC
GCCTTTGAGTGAGCTGATACCGCTCGCCGCAGCCGAACGACCGAGCGCAGCGAGTCAGTGAGCGAGGAAG
CGGAAGATCGGGCCCAGCCGGCCCACATATACCTGCCGTTCACTATTATTTAGTGAAATGAGATATTATG
ATATTTTCTGAATTGTGATTAAAAAGGCAACTTTATGCCCATGCAACAGAAACTATAAAAAATACAGAGA
ATGAAAAGAAACAGATAGATTTTTTAGTTCTTTAGGCCCGTAGTCTGCAAATCCTTTTATGATTTTCTAT
CAAACAAAAGAGGAAAATAGACCAGTTGCAATCCAAACGAGAGTCTAATAGAATGAGGTCGAAAAGTAAA
TCGCGCGGGTTTGTTACTGATAAAGCAGGCAAGACCTAAAATGTGTAAAGGGCAAAGTGTATACTTTGGC
GTCACCCCTTACATATTTTAGGTCTTTTTTTATTGTGCGTAACTAACTTGCCATCTTCAAACAGGAGGGC
TGGAAGAAGCAGACCGCTAACACAGTACATAAAAAAGGAGACATGAACGATGAACATCAAAAAGTTTGCA
AAACAAGCAACAGTATTAACCTTTACTACCGCACTGCTGGCAGGAGGCGCAACTCAAGCGTTTGCGAAAG
AAACGAACCAAAAGCCATATAAGGAAACATACGGCATTTCCCATATTACACGCCATGATATGCTGCAAAT
CCCTGAACAGCAAAAAAATGAAAAATATAAAGTTCCTGAGTTCGATTCGTCCACAATTAAAAATATCTCT
TCTGCAAAAGGCCTGGACGTTTGGGACAGCTGGCCATTACAAAACACTGACGGCACTGTCGCAAACTATC
ACGGCTACCACATCGTCTTTGCATTAGCCGGAGATCCTAAAAATGCGGATGACACATCGATTTACATGTT
CTATCAAAAAGTCGGCGAAACTTCTATTGACAGCTGGAAAAACGCTGGCCGCGTCTTTAAAGACAGCGAC
AAATTCGATGCAAATGATTCTATCCTAAAAGACCAAACACAAGAATGGTCAGGTTCAGCCACATTTACAT
CTGACGGAAAAATCCGTTTATTCTACACTGATTTCTCCGGTAAACATTACGGCAAACAAACACTGACAAC
TGCACAAGTTAACGTATCAGCATCAGACAGCTCTTTGAACATCAACGGTGTAGAGGATTATAAATCAATC
TTTGACGGTGACGGAAAAACGTATCAAAATGTACAGCAGTTCATCGATGAAGGCAACTACAGCTCAGGCG
ACAACCATACGCTGAGAGATCCTCACTACGTAGAAGATAAAGGCCACAAATACTTAGTATTTGAAGCAAA
CACTGGAACTGAAGATGGCTACCAAGGCGAAGAATCTTTATTTAACAAAGCATACTATGGCAAAAGCACA
TCATTCTTCCGTCAAGAAAGTCAAAAACTTCTGCAAAGCGATAAAAAACGCACGGCTGAGTTAGCAAACG
GCGCTCTCGGTATGATTGAGCTAAACGATGATTACACACTGAAAAAAGTGATGAAACCGCTGATTGCATC
TAACACAGTAACAGATGAAATTGAACGCGCGAACGTCTTTAAAATGAACGGCAAATGGTACCTGTTCACT
GACTCCCGCGGATCAAAAATGACGATTGACGGCATTACGTCTAACGATATTTACATGCTTGGTTATGTTT
CTAATTCTTTAACTGGCCCATACAAGCCGCTGAACAAAACTGGCCTTGTGTTAAAAATGGATCTTGATCC
TAACGATGTAACCTTTACTTACTCACACTTCGCTGTACCTCAAGCGAAAGGAAACAATGTCGTGATTACA
AGCTATATGACAAACAGAGGATTCTACGCAGACAAACAATCAACGTTTGCGCCTAGCTTCCTGCTGAACA
TCAAAGGCAAGAAAACATCTGTTGTCAAAGACAGCATCCTTGAACAAGGACAATTAACAGTTAACAAATA
AAAACGCAAAAGAAAATGCCGATATCCTATTGGCATTGCGGCCGCGGTCTCGGCGGTGGGTCGTCTAGAG
GCATCAAATAAAACGAAAGGCTCAGTCGAAAGACTGGGCCTTTCGTTTTATCTGTTGTTTGTCGGTGAAC
GCTCTCCTGAGTAGGACAAATCCGCCGCCCTAGACCTAGCGGCCGGCCGCAAGCGCTGCACGGCCTGGT
Features (pLannotate 1.2.2; 12 found; start..end, strand, type, name):
     58..360     -  CDS            ccdB: CCDB_ECOLI - Also known as G, letB, letD. Experimental evidence at protein level: Swiss-Prot protein existence level 1. Toxic component of a type II toxin-antitoxin (TA) system, functioning in plasmid maintainence. Responsible for the post- segregational killing (PSK) of plasmid-free cells, also referred to as a plasmid addiction system. Half-life of over 2 hours. Cell killing by CcdB is accompanied by filamentation, defects in chromosome and plasmid segregation, defects in cell division, formation of anucleate cells, decreased DNA synthesis and plasmid loss. Interferes with the activity of DN
    365..523     -  CDS            ccdA (fragment): CCDA_ECO57 - Also known as H, letA. Experimental evidence at protein level: Swiss-Prot protein existence level 1. Antitoxin component of a type II toxin-antitoxin (TA) system which inhibits the post-segregational killing (PSK) of plasmid-free cells, also referred to as a plasmid addiction system. Binds to and blocks the activity of CcdB; will also remove bound CcdB protein from the CcdB-GyrA complex by forming a CcdA-CcdB complex, a process termed rejuvenation. Functions as a transcriptional corepressor for the ccdAB operon, repression also requires CcdB (By similarity). From Escherichia coli
    614..675     -  intron         PDK intron (fragment): pdk; modified pyruvate orthophosphate dikinase intron from Flaveria trinervia 3.0
    785..812     +  terminator     rrnB T2 terminator: transcription terminator T2 from the E. coli rrnB gene
    831..874     +  promoter       AmpR promoter (fragment): bla
   1016..1141    +  CDS            YPB1_ECOLX (fragment): Protein predicted: Swiss-Prot protein existence level 4. From Escherichia coli.
   1386..2573    -  CDS            tetA: TCR3_ECOLX - Experimental evidence at protein level: Swiss-Prot protein existence level 1. Resistance to tetracycline by an active tetracycline efflux. This is an energy-dependent process that decreases the accumulation of the antibiotic in whole cells. This protein functions as a metal- tetracycline/H(+) antiporter. From Escherichia coli. This protein is used as a marker in many commonly used cloning vectors, such as pBR322 and pACYC184.
   2621..2649    -  promoter       tet promoter: E. coli promoter for tetracycline efflux protein gene
   2737..3325    +  rep_origin     ori: high-copy-number ColE1/pMB1/pBR322/pUC origin of replication
   3524..3969    +  promoter       sacB promoter: sacR; sacB promoter and control region
   3970..5391    +  CDS            SacB: secreted levansucrase that renders bacterial growth sensitive to sucrose; Bacillus subtilis sacB; negative selection marker
   5465..5551    +  terminator     rrnB T1 terminator: Escherichia coli rrnB; transcription terminator T1 from the E. coli rrnB gene
