[The description below was written by a language model from this plasmid's Addgene catalogue record and pLannotate feature annotations shown in this document.]
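Description:
pINIT_tet is an empty bacterial backbone derived from pBR322. It serves as the initial sequencing and subcloning vector of the FX (fragment exchange) cloning system, a high-throughput cloning tool developed for structural biology. It replicates in E. coli from a ColE1/pMB1-type origin. The annotation software labels this origin generically as high copy, but the catalogue lists the plasmid as low copy, which fits its pBR322 parentage. Selection is by tetracycline, conferred by the tetA efflux pump gene expressed from its own tet promoter. The record lists no promoter for insert expression, so the vector is meant for holding and sequence-verifying an open reading frame, not for producing protein.

The plasmid carries two counterselection markers. The first is a ccdB toxin gene, next to a partial ccdA fragment. CcdB poisons DNA gyrase and kills standard laboratory strains, so the empty vector is propagated in the ccdB-tolerant strain DB3.1. Cassettes of this kind are usually displaced by the incoming insert so that only recombinant clones survive, although the table does not annotate the cloning sites themselves. The second marker is Bacillus subtilis sacB with its native promoter and control region. It encodes levansucrase and makes cells sensitive to sucrose, which gives a way to select against the vector backbone, for example when a verified insert is moved into a downstream vector.

The rrnB T1 and T2 terminators flank this region and help insulate it from read-through transcription. The short fragments annotated as an AmpR promoter, a plant PDK intron and a predicted pBR322 reading frame appear to be backbone remnants or incidental matches with no functional role.
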