Addgene plasmid #46974: pINIT_tet
Purpose: (Empty Backbone) FX sequencing vector for subcloning, tetracycline marker
Depositing lab: Raimund Dutzler & Eric Geertsma. Depositing organization: University of Zurich. Publication: A versatile and efficient high-throughput cloning tool for structural biology. Geertsma ER, Dutzler R. Biochemistry. 2011 Apr 19;50(15):3272-8. Epub 2011 Mar 25. 10.1021/bi200178z PubMed 21410291.
Backbone
  Vector backbone: pBR322
  Backbone manufacturer: unknown
  Backbone size (bp): 5595
  Vector type: sequencing vector
  Promoter: none
Growth in bacteria
  Bacterial resistance: Tetracycline, 10 μg/mL
  Growth temperature: 37°C
  Growth strain: DB3.1
  Growth instructions: due to the presence of the negative selection marker sacB the growth medium should not contain sucrose
  Copy number: Low Copy
Terms and licenses: Academic/Nonprofit Terms; Industry Terms: Not Available to Industry
How to cite: pINIT_tet was a gift from Raimund Dutzler & Eric Geertsma (Addgene plasmid # 46974 ; http://n2t.net/addgene:46974 ; RRID:Addgene_46974)
