>Addgene plasmid #46974 | pINIT_tet | addgene partial sequence | sequence record 73129 | ccdb-fwd 5'-GCATGATGACCACCGATATG-3'
GTGGCTGATCTCAGCCACCGCGAAAATGACATCAAAAACGCCATTAACCTGATGTTCTGGGGAATATAAA
TGTCAGGCTCCCTTATACACAGCCAGTCTGCAGGTCGACTAGAAGAGCGGCCAACCAGGCCGTGCAGCGC
TTGCGGCCGGCCGCTAGGTCTAGGGCGGCGGATTTGTCCTACTCAGGAGAGCGTTCACCGACAAACAACA
GATAAAACGAAAGGCCCAGTCTTTCGACTGAGCCTTTCGTTTTATTTGATGCCTCTAGACGACCCACCGC
CGAGACCGCGGCCGCAATGCCAATAGGATATCGGCATTTTCTTTTGCGTTTTTATTTGTTAACTGTTAAT
TGTCCTTGTTCAAGGATGCTGTCTTTGACAACAGATGTTTTCTTGCCTTTGATGTTCAGCAGGAAGCTAG
GCGCAAACGTTGATTGTTTGTCTGCGTAGAATCCTCTGTTTGTCATATAGCTTGTAATCACGACATTGTT
TCCTTTCGCTTGAGGTACAGCGAAGTGTGAGTAAGTAAAGGTTACATCGTTAGGATCAAGATCCATTTTT
AACACAAGGCCAGTTTTGTTCAGCGGCTTGTATGGGCCAGTTAAAGAATTAGAAACATAACCAAGCATGT
AAATATCGTTAGACGTAATGCCGTCAATCGTCATTTTTGATCCGCGGGAGTCAGTGAACAGGTACCATTT
GCCGTTCATTTTAAAGACGTTCGCGCGTTCAATTTCATCTGTTACTGTGTTAGATGCAATCAGCGGTTTC
ATCACTTTTTTCAGTGTGTAATCATCGTTTAGCTCAATCATACCGAGAGCGCCGTTTGCTAACTCAGCCG
TGCGTTTTTTATCGCTTTGCAGAAGTTTTTGACTTTCTTGACGGAAGAATGATGTGCTTTTGCCATAGTA
TGCTTTGTTAAATAAAGATTCTTCGCCTTGGTAGCCATCTTCAGTTCCAGTGTTTGCTTCAA
