>Addgene plasmid #46974 | pINIT_tet | addgene partial sequence | sequence record 73502 | ccdb-rev 5'-ATATGCACCACCGGGTAAAG-3'
CACCATCCGTCGCCCGGGCGTGTCAATAATATCACTCTGTACATCCACAAACAGACGATAACGGCTCTCT
CTTTTATAGGTGTAAACCTTAAACTGCATTTCACCAGCCCCTGTTCTCGTCAGCAAAAGAGCCGTTCATT
TCAATAAACCGGGCGACCTCAGCCATCCCTTCCTGATTTTCCGCTTTCCAGCGTTCGGCACGCAGACGAC
GGGCTTCATTCTGCATGGTTGTGCTTACCAGACCGGAGATATTGACATCATATATGCCTTGAGCAACTGA
TAGCTGTCGCTGTCAACTGTCACTGTAATACGCTGCTTCATAGCATACCTCTTTTTGACATACTTCGGGT
ATACATATCAGTATATATTCTTATACCGCAAAAATCAGCGCGCAAATACGCATACTGTTATCTGCATGAA
GAGCGGCCACCGAGGCCGGGAGCGGATTTGAACGTTGCGAAGCAACGGNCCGGNNNGGGNGGGNGGGCAG
GACGCCCGCCATAAACTGCCAGGCATCAAATTAAGCAGAAGGCCATCCTGACGGATGGCCTTTTTGCGTT
TCTACAAACTCTTTTGTTTATTTTTCTAAATACATTCAAATATGTATCCGCTCATGGAGCTACCGGACAG
CGGTGCGGACTGTTGTAACTCAGAATAAGAAATGAGGCCGCTCATGGCGTTGACTCTCAGTCATAGTATC
GTGGTATCACCGGTTGGTTCCACTCTCTGTTGCGGGCAACTTCAGCAGCACGTAGGGGACTTCCGCGTTT
CCAGACTTTACGAAACACGGAAACCGAA
